>Addgene plasmid #202127 | pL0_AC-glna | addgene full sequence | sequence record 405543 | Addgene NGS Result
GAAGGATGTCGCTGCCGACTGGGCAATGGAGCGCCTGCCGGCCCAGTATCAGCCCGTCATACTTGAAGCT
AGACAGGCTTATCTTGGACAAGAAGAAGATCGCTTGGCCTCGCGCGCAGATCAGTTGGAAGAATTTGTCC
ACTACGTGAAAGGCGAGATCACCAAGGTAGTCGGCAAATAATAATCACCTAGAATGCATGACCAAAATCC
CTTAACGTGAGTTTTCGTTCCACTGAGCGTCAGACCCCGTAGAAAAGATCAAAGGATCTTCTTGAGATCC
TTTTTTTCTGCGCGTAATCTGCTGCTTGCAAACAAAAAAACCACCGCTACCAGCGGTGGTTTGTTTGCCG
GATCAAGAGCTACCAACTCTTTTTCCGAAGGTAACTGGCTTCAGCAGAGCGCAGATACCAAATACTGTTC
TTCTAGTGTAGCCGTAGTTAGGCCACCACTTCAAGAACTCTGTAGCACCGCCTACATACCTCGCTCTGCT
AATCCTGTTACCAGTGGCTGCTGCCAGTGGCGATAAGTCGTGTCTTACCGGGTTGGACTCAAGACGATAG
TTACCGGATAAGGCGCAGCGGTCGGGCTGAACGGGGGGTTCGTGCACACAGCCCAGCTTGGAGCGAACGA
CCTACACCGAACTGAGATACCTACAGCGTGAGCTATGAGAAAGCGCCACGCTTCCCGAAGGGAGAAAGGC
GGACAGGTATCCGGTAAGCGGCAGGGTCGGAACAGGAGAGCGCACGAGGGAGCTTCCAGGGGGAAACGCC
TGGTATCTTTATAGTCCTGTCGGGTTTCGCCACCTCTGACTTGAGCGTCGATTTTTGTGATGCTCGTCAG
GGGGGCGGAGCCTATGGAAAAACGCCAGCAACGCGGCCTTTTTACGGTTCCTTGCCTTTTGCTGGCCTTT
TGCTCACATGTTCTTTCCTGCGTTATCCCCTGATTCTGTGGGTGGAAGGGCTCGGAGTTGTGGTAATCTA
TGTATCCTGGTGGTCTCGCATTGCTTGGAAGTTTGGGATGTGGTGTGTATATGAGAGAGTATACGAGTGT
GTGTGTTAGGTAGGGAGGCAGAACGCGGACACACGCTTTATACGTTGTGATCGATCAGGATATCGTGGTT
GCTGCCTGCACGAGGGTGCGTCGTGTTCGAATTTGGTGTGTGTGTTTTGCTTGGTGCAACTGGGGTTCCT
TCGGGGGGACTGGTGTTGTCTGTGTGTGACTTACTGTAATTTTGGGGGCGATTACTACGGTCGGTTGAGT
CGGGTTCGGATCTGAGGGTCCGTTCCAAAAGATCCATTCCCCAATTTCTCTCTCGCGTCGGTGGATCTTC
TGTCGCCGTAGAACCATACTGTACGTTCTCTATCCGTCTACTCCTGAGACCTGAGACGAGACGAGACAGC
CTGAGAATGGATGCGAGTAATGAGCTCGGCACAAAATCACCACTCGATACAGGCAGCCCATCAGTCCGGG
ACGGCGTCAGCGGGAGAGCCGTTGTAAGGCGGCAGACTTTGCTCATGTTACCGATGCTATTCGGAAGAAC
GGCAACTAAGCTGCCGGGTTTGAAACACGGATGATCTCGCGGAGGGTAGCATGTTGATTGTAACGATGAC
AGAGCGTTGCTGCCTGTGATCACCGCTCCTCTAGAGTCGACTTGCAGGCATGCAAGCTTAGCAAGCGAAC
CGGAATTGCCAGCTGGGGCGCCCTCTGGTAAGGTTGGGAAGCCCTGCAAAGTAAACTGGATGGCTTTCTT
GCCGCCAAGGATCTGATGGCGCAGGGGATCAATATCTGATCAAGAGACAGGATGAGGATCGTTTCGCATG
AGGGAAGCGGTGATCGCCGAAGTATCGACTCAACTATCAGAGGTAGTTGGCGTCATCGAGCGCCATCTCG
AACCGACGTTGCTGGCCGTACATTTGTACGGCTCCGCAGTGGATGGCGGCCTGAAGCCACACAGTGATAT
TGATTTGCTGGTTACGGTGACCGTAAGGCTTGATGAAACAACGCGGCGAGCTTTGATCAACGACCTTTTG
GAAACTTCGGCTTCCCCTGGAGAGAGTGAGATTCTCCGCGCTGTAGAAGTCACCATTGTTGTGCACGACG
ACATCATTCCGTGGCGTTATCCAGCTAAGCGCGAACTGCAATTTGGAGAATGGCAGCGCAATGACATTCT
TGCTGGTATCTTCGAGCCAGCCACGATCGACATTGATCTGGCTATCTTGCTGACAAAAGCAAGAGAACAT
AGCGTTGCCTTGGTAGGTCCAGCGGCGGAGGAACTCTTTGATCCGGTTCCTGAACAGGATCTATTTGAGG
CGCTAAATGAAACCTTAACGCTATGGAACTCGCCGCCCGACTGGGCTGGCGATGAGCGAAATGTAGTGCT
TACGTTGTCCCGCATTTGGTACAGCGCAGTAACCGGCAAAATCGCGCC
Features (pLannotate 1.2.2; 4 found; start..end, strand, type, name):
    272..860     +  rep_origin     ori: high-copy-number ColE1/pMB1/pBR322/pUC origin of replication
   1637..1669    +  misc_feature   MCS (fragment): pUC18/19 multiple cloning site
   1670..1786    +  CDS            tnpA (fragment): TN5P_ECOLX - Also known as tnp. Experimental evidence at protein level: Swiss-Prot protein existence level 1. Mediates transposition of transposon Tn5 by a 'cut and paste' mechanism. First, the monomeric transposase binds the 19 bp inverted DNA repeats flanking the transposon. Then, dimerization of the DNA- bound transposase creates a synaptic DNA complex. After nicking of the first DNA strand, excision of the transposon proceeds through a series of intermediates. The transposase then mediates the insertion of the transposon at a new site by strand transfer. The activity of the wild- type tran
   1818..178     +  CDS            aadA (across the origin): S3AD_ECOLX - Experimental evidence at protein level: Swiss-Prot protein existence level 1. Mediates bacterial resistance to the antibiotics streptomycin and spectinomycin. From Escherichia coli.
