[The description below was written by a language model from this plasmid's Addgene catalogue record and pLannotate feature annotations shown in this document.]
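Description:
pL0_AC-glna is a Level 0 part plasmid from the Universal Loop (uLoop) assembly system, a hierarchical Type IIS-based cloning scheme for building multi-part constructs across different organisms. It is built on the pL0R backbone and is classed as a synthetic biology vector maintained in E. coli. The sequenced plasmid is small, at about 2.4 kb. Propagation relies on a high-copy ColE1/pUC-type origin of replication. Selection uses aadA, an aminoglycoside adenylyltransferase gene that confers resistance to spectinomycin and streptomycin and spans the numbering origin of the circular record.

The payload is a 379 bp unmutated promoter fragment, named glna, taken from gene 22357 of the diatom Phaeodactylum tricornutum and inserted by Gibson cloning. The part is flanked by "AC" overhangs. In Loop-style syntax these define its position as a promoter-type element, so that it can be released and ligated in order with downstream parts such as a coding sequence and terminator to make a Level 1 transcription unit. The automated annotation does not label the promoter itself. It found only the origin, the resistance gene, a short fragment of pUC-type multiple cloning site and a short segment matching Tn5 transposase. That last match is a partial fragment next to the resistance cassette, probably a backbone remnant and not a functional gene. The promoter presumably lies in the unannotated region, but the record does not give its coordinates or name the Type IIS enzyme sites that flank it.

The plasmid carries no expression cassette of its own. It serves as a reusable building block for assembling constructs, most plausibly ones that drive transgene expression in P. tricornutum.
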