Addgene plasmid #202127: pL0_AC-glna
Purpose: Level 0 plasmid containing the promoter from gene 22357 from Phaeodactylum tricornutum with AC overhangs used to build a level 1 construct.
Depositing lab: Christopher Dupont. Depositing organization: J. Craig Venter Institute (JCVI). Publication: Universal loop assembly: open, efficient and cross-kingdom DNA fabrication. Pollak B, Matute T, Nunez I, Cerda A, Lopez C, Vargas V, Kan A, Bielinski V, von Dassow P, Dupont CL, Federici F. Synth Biol (Oxf). 2020;5(1):ysaa001. doi: 10.1093/synbio/ysaa001. Epub 2020 Feb 5. PubMed 32161816.
Backbone
  Vector backbone: pL0R
  Vector type: Synthetic Biology
Growth in bacteria
  Bacterial resistance: Spectinomycin, 50 μg/mL
  Growth temperature: 37°C
  Growth strain: DH5alpha
  Copy number: High Copy
Gene/Insert
  Gene/Insert name: glna promoter
  Species: Phaeodactylum tricornutum
  Insert size (bp): 379
  Mutation: None
  Cloning method: Gibson Cloning
How to cite: pL0_AC-glna was a gift from Christopher Dupont (Addgene plasmid # 202127 ; http://n2t.net/addgene:202127 ; RRID:Addgene_202127)
